Addgene plasmid #71806: p-attB-FL.hsp70P-Dam[4-HT-intein@L127C]Myc[closed]
Purpose: Generating transgenic flies for 4-hydroxytamoxifen-inducible DamID
Depositing lab: Bas van Steensel. Depositing organization: Netherlands Cancer Institute. Publication: Inducible DamID systems for genomic mapping of chromatin proteins in Drosophila. Pindyurin AV, Pagie L, Kozhevnikova EN, van Arensbergen J, van Steensel B. Nucleic Acids Res. 2016 Jul 8;44(12):5646-57. doi: 10.1093/nar/gkw176. Epub 2016 Mar 21. PubMed 27001518.
Backbone
  Vector backbone: pUASTattB
  Backbone manufacturer: (GenBank EF362409.1)
  Backbone size w/o insert (bp): 8052
  Total vector size (bp): 10675
  Vector type: Insect Expression
Growth in bacteria
  Bacterial resistance: Ampicillin, 100 μg/mL
  Growth temperature: 37°C
  Growth strain: DH5alpha
  Copy number: High Copy
Gene/Insert
  Gene/Insert name: FL.hsp70P-Dam[4-HT-intein@L127C]-Myc[closed]
  Insert size (bp): 2623
Terms and licenses: Academic/Nonprofit Terms; Industry Terms: Not Available to Industry
Depositor comments: To make the construct for Dam[4-HT-intein@L127C] alone control experiments, p-attB-FL.hsp70P-Dam[4-HT-intein@L127C]Myc[closed], an in-frame stop codon was introduced in p-attB-FL.hsp70P-Dam[4-HT-intein@L127C]Myc[open] vector immediately after the Myc epitope coding sequence.
How to cite: p-attB-FL.hsp70P-Dam[4-HT-intein@L127C]Myc[closed] was a gift from Bas van Steensel (Addgene plasmid # 71806 ; http://n2t.net/addgene:71806 ; RRID:Addgene_71806)
