[The description below was written by a language model from this plasmid's Addgene catalogue record and pLannotate feature annotations shown in this document.]
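Description:
p-attB-FL.hsp70P-Dam[4-HT-intein@L127C]Myc[closed] is a 10.7 kb insect expression and transgenesis plasmid built on the pUASTattB backbone, intended for generating transgenic Drosophila for 4-hydroxytamoxifen-inducible DamID. It is maintained in E. coli through a high-copy ColE1/pUC-type origin with ampicillin selection (AmpR), and also carries an f1 origin and remnants of a lac/lacZα cloning region flanked by T3 and T7 promoters. For fly work it contains a φC31 attB site, which allows integrase-mediated insertion into a genomic attP landing site, and a mini-white gene that serves as an eye-colour marker for identifying transformants. A single loxP site lies just upstream of the expression cassette.

The payload is driven by the Drosophila hsp70 promoter (annotated as hsp70Bb; "FL" in the name presumably denotes the full-length promoter, though the record does not define it). It encodes a DNA adenine methyltransferase (Dam), which methylates GATC sites. The coding sequence is annotated as two fragments interrupted by a segment containing an estrogen receptor ligand-binding domain. This matches the construct name, which indicates a 4-HT-dependent intein inserted at position L127C: ligand binding is expected to trigger protein splicing that reconstitutes active Dam, making methylation drug-inducible. A Myc epitope follows the Dam sequence, and the transcript ends in SV40 small t intron and poly(A) sequences.

According to the depositor, the "closed" version was derived from the corresponding "open" vector by placing an in-frame stop codon immediately after the Myc tag. It therefore expresses the intein-split Dam alone, and serves as the unfused Dam control for DamID profiling of chromatin proteins.
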