Features (pLannotate 1.2.2; 25 found; start..end, strand, type, name):
      7..40      -  protein_bind   loxP: Cre-mediated recombination occurs in the 8-bp core sequence (GCATACAT). Cre recombinase
     42..494     +  promoter       hsp70 promoter: Drosophila melanogaster hsp70Bb promoter
    523..894     +  CDS            dam (fragment): DMA_HAEIN - Also known as hindIVM. Protein inferred from homology: Swiss-Prot protein existence level 3. Methylates DNA within the sequence GATC. Directly involved in methyl-directed DNA mismatch repair. From Haemophilus influenzae (strain ATCC 51907 / DSM 11121 / KW20 / Rd).
   1195..1938    +  CDS            ER-LBD (fragment): estrogen nuclear receptor alpha ligand-binding domain; ESR1
   2113..2556    +  CDS            dam (fragment): DMA_HAEIN - Also known as hindIVM. Protein inferred from homology: Swiss-Prot protein existence level 3. Methylates DNA within the sequence GATC. Directly involved in methyl-directed DNA mismatch repair. From Haemophilus influenzae (strain ATCC 51907 / DSM 11121 / KW20 / Rd).
   2596..2622    +  CDS            3xMyc (fragment): 3 tandem Myc epitope tags
   2671..2745    +  CDS            small t antigen (fragment): SV40 (simian virus 40) small t antigen
   2747..2812    +  intron         small t intron: SV40 (simian virus 40) small t antigen intron
   2942..2962    +  CDS            SV40 NLS: nuclear localization signal of SV40 (simian virus 40) large T antigen
   2969..3103    +  CDS            LT_POVHA (fragment): Protein inferred from homology: Swiss-Prot protein existence level 3. Isoform large T antigen is a key early protein essential for both driving viral replication and inducing cellular transformation. Plays a role in viral genome replication by driving entry of quiescent cells into the cell cycle and by autoregulating the synthesis of viral early mRNA. Displays highly oncogenic activities by corrupting the host cellular checkpoint mechanisms that guard cell division and the transcription, replication, and repair of DNA. Participates in the modulation of cellular gene expression preceeding viral
   3128..3211    +  CDS            large T antigen (fragment): large T antigen from SV40 (simian virus 40)
   3234..3368    +  polyA_signal   SV40 poly(A) signal: SV40 polyadenylation signal
   3397..3466    +  protein_bind   attB: attB site for the φC31 integrase (Groth et al., 2000) phage φC31 integrase
   3685..3703    -  promoter       T3 promoter: promoter for bacteriophage T3 RNA polymerase
   3746..3768    -  protein_bind   lac operator (fragment): The lac repressor binds to the lac operator to inhibit transcription in E. coli. This inhibition can be relieved by adding lactose or isopropyl-β-D-thiogalactopyranoside (IPTG). lac repressor encoded by lacI
   3772..3802    -  promoter       lac promoter: promoter for the E. coli lac operon
   3817..3838    -  protein_bind   CAP binding site: CAP binding activates transcription in the presence of cAMP. E. coli catabolite activator protein
   3851..3943    -  CDS            lacI (fragment): lac repressor; lacI; The lac repressor binds to the lac operator to inhibit transcription in E. coli. This inhibition can be relieved by adding lactose or isopropyl-β-D-thiogalactopyranoside (IPTG).
   4126..4714    -  rep_origin     ori: high-copy-number ColE1/pMB1/pBR322/pUC origin of replication
   4885..5745    -  CDS            AmpR: β-lactamase; bla; confers resistance to ampicillin, carbenicillin, and related antibiotics
   5746..5850    -  promoter       AmpR promoter: bla
   5877..6305    +  rep_origin     f1 ori (sequence partly withheld): f1 bacteriophage origin of replication; arrow indicates direction of (+) strand synthesis
   6336..6493    -  CDS            lacZα (fragment): LacZα fragment of β-galactosidase; lacZ fragment
   6496..6514    +  promoter       T7 promoter: promoter for bacteriophage T7 RNA polymerase
   6539..10675   +  gene           mini-white: white; This modified version of the white gene lacks part of the first intron.
>Addgene plasmid #71806 | p-attB-FL.hsp70P-Dam[4-HT-intein@L127C]Myc[closed] | depositor full sequence | sequence record 131619 | p-attB-FL.hsp70P-Dam[4-HT-intein@L127C]Myc[closed] sequence 10675 bps
GCTAGCATAACTTCGTATAATGTATGCTATACGAAGTTATCCTAGAATCCCAAAACAAACTGGTTATTGT
GGTAGGTCATTTGTTTGGCAGAAAGAAAACTCGAGAAATTTCTCTGGCCGTTATTCGTTATTCTCTCTTT
TCTTTTTGGGTCTCTCCCTCTCTGCACTAATGCTCTCTCACTCTGTCACACAGTAAACGGCATACTGCTC
TCGTTGGTTCGAGAGAGCGCGCCTCGAATGTTCGCGAAAAGAGCGCCGGAGTATAAATAGAGGCGCTTCG
TCTACGGAGCGACAATTCAATTCAAACAAGCAAAGTGAACACGTCGCTAAGCGAAAGCTAAGCAAATAAA
CAAGCGCAGCTGAACAAGCTAAACAATCTGCAGTAAAGTGCAAGTTAAAGTGAATCAATTAAAAGTAACC
AGCAACCAAGTAAATCAACTGCAACTACTGAAATCTGCCAAGAAGTAATTATTGAATACAAGAAGAGAAC
TCTGAATAGGGAATTGGGAATTCAACATGAAGAAAAATCGCGCTTTTTTGAAGTGGGCAGGGGGCAAGTA
TCCCCTGCTTGATGATATTAAACGGCATTTGCCCAAGGGCGAATGTCTGGTTGAGCCTTTTGTAGGTGCC
GGGTCGGTGTTTCTCAACACCGACTTTTCTCGTTATATCCTTGCCGATATCAATAGCGACCTGATCAGTC
TCTATAACATTGTGAAGATGCGTACTGATGAGTACGTACAGGCCGCACGCGAGCTGTTTGTTCCCGAAAC
AAATTGCGCCGAGGTTTACTATCAGTTCCGCGAAGAGTTCAACAAAAGCCAGGATCCGTTCCGTCGGGCG
GTACTGTTTTTATATTTGAACCGCTACGGTTACAACGGCCTGTGTCGTTACAATTGCCTTGCCGAGGGTA
CCCGAATCTTCGATCCGGTCACTGGTACAACGCATCGCATCGAGGATGTTGTCGATGGGCGCAAGCCTAT
TCATGTCGTGGCTGTTGCCAAGGACGGAACGCTGCTCGCGCGGCCCGTGGTGTCCTGGTTCGACCAGGGA
ACGCGGGATGTGATCGGGTTGCGGATCGCCGGTGGCGCCATCGTGTGGGCGACACCCGATCACAAGGTGC
TGACAGAGTACGGCTGGCGTGCCGCCGGGGAACTCCGCAAGGGAGACAGGGTGGCCGGACCGGGTGGTTC
TGGTAACAGCCTGGCCTTGTCCCTGACGGCCGACCAGATGGTCAGTGCCTTGTTGGATGCTGAGCCCCCC
ATACTCTATTCCGAGTATGATCCTACCAGTCCCTTCAGTGAAGCTTCGATGATGGGCTTACTGACCAACC
TGGCAGACAGGGAGCTGGTTCACATGATCAACTGGGCGAAGAGGGTGCCAGGCTTTGTGGATTTGACCCT
CCATGATCAGGCCCACCTTCTAGAATGTGCCTGGCTAGAGATCCTGATGATTGGTCTCGTCTGGCGCTCC
ATGGAGCACCCAGGGAAGCTACTGTTTGCTCCTAACTTGCTCTTGGACAGGAACCAGGGAAAATGTGTAG
AGGGCATGGTGGAGATCTTCGACATGCTGCTGGCTACATCATCTCGGTTCCGCATGATGAATCTGCAGGG
AGAGGAGTTTGTGTGCCTCAAATCTATTATTTTGCTTAATTCTGGAGTGTACACATTTCTGTCCAGCACC
CTGAAGTCTCTGGAAGAGAAGGACCATATCCACCGAGCCCTGGACAAGATCACGGACACTTTGATCCACC
TGATGGCCAAGGCAGGCCTGACCCTGCAGCAGCAGCACCAGCGGCTGGCCCAGCTCCTCCTCATCCTCTC
CCACATCAGGCACATGAGTAACAAAGGAATGGAGCATCTGTACAGCATGAAGTACACGAACGTGGTGCCC
CTCTATGACCTGCTGCTGGAGATGCTGGACGCCCACCGCCTACATGCGGGTGGTTCTGGTGCTAGCCGCG
TGCAGGCGTTCGCGGATGCCCTGGATGACAAATTCCTGCACGACATGCTGGCGGAAGAACTCCGCTATTC
CGTGATCCGAGAAGTGCTGCCAACGCGGCGGGCACGAACGTTCGACCTCGAGGTCGAGGAACTGCACACC
CTCGTCGCCGAAGGGGTTGTCGTGCACAACTGTCGCGGTGAGTTTAACGTGCCGTTCGGCCGCTACAAAA
AACCCTATTTCCCGGAAGCAGAGTTGTATCACTTCGCTGAAAAAGCGCAGAATGCCTTTTTCTATTGTGA
GTCTTACGCCGATAGCATGGCGCGCGCAGATGATGCATCCGTCGTCTATTGCGATCCGCCTTATGCACCG
CTGTCTGCGACCGCCAACTTTACGGCGTATCACACAAACAGTTTTACGCTTGAACAACAAGCGCATCTGG
CGGAGATCGCCGAAGGTCTGGTTGAGCGCCATATTCCAGTGCTGATCTCCAATCACGATACGATGTTAAC
GCGTGAGTGGTATCAGCGCGCAAAATTGCATGTCGTCAAAGTTCGACGCAGTATAAGCAGCAACGGCGGC
ACACGTAAAAAGGTGGACGAACTGCTGGCTTTGTACAAACCAGGAGTCGTTTCACCCGCGAAAAAAGCCG
GTGAACAGAAACTCATCTCTGAAGAGGATCTGTAAGGCGCGCCATTTAAATGGCCGGCCGCGATCGCGGC
CGCTCTAGAGGATCTTTGTGAAGGAACCTTACTTCTGTGGTGTGACATAATTGGACAAACTACCTACAGA
GATTTAAAGCTCTAAGGTAAATATAAAATTTTTAAGTGTATAATGTGTTAAACTACTGATTCTAATTGTT
TGTGTATTTTAGATTCCAACCTATGGAACTGATGAATGGGAGCAGTGGTGGAATGCCTTTAATGAGGAAA
ACCTGTTTTGCTCAGAAGAAATGCCATCTAGTGATGATGAGGCTACTGCTGACTCTCAACATTCTACTCC
TCCAAAAAAGAAGAGAAAGGTAGAAGACCCCAAGGACTTTCCTTCAGAATTGCTAAGTTTTTTGAGTCAT
GCTGTGTTTAGTAATAGAACTCTTGCTTGCTTTGCTATTTACACCACAAAGGAAAAAGCTGCACTGCTAT
ACAAGAAAATTATGGAAAAATATTTGATGTATAGTGCCTTGACTAGAGATCATAATCAGCCATACCACAT
TTGTAGAGGTTTTACTTGCTTTAAAAAACCTCCCACACCTCCCCCTGAACCTGAAACATAAAATGAATGC
AATTGTTGTTGTTAACTTGTTTATTGCAGCTTATAATGGTTACAAATAAAGCAATAGCATCACAAATTTC
ACAAATAAAGCATTTTTTTCACTGCATTCTAGTTGTGGTTTGTCCAAACTCATCAATGTATCTTATCATG
TCTGGATCCACTAGTGTCGACGATGTAGGTCACGGTCTCGAAGCCGCGGTGCGGGTGCCAGGGCGTGCCC
TTGGGCTCCCCGGGCGCGTACTCCACCTCACCCATCTGGTCCATCATGATGAACGGGTCGAGGTGGCGGT
AGTTGATCCCGGCGAACGCGCGGCGCACCGGGAAGCCCTCGCCCTCGAAACCGCTGGGCGCGGTGGTCAC
GGTGAGCACGGGACGTGCGACGGCGTCGGCGGGTGCGGATACGCGGGGCAGCGTCAGCGGGTTCTCGACG
GTCACGGCGGGCATGTCGACACTAGTTCTAGCCAGCTTTTGTTCCCTTTAGTGAGGGTTAATTTCGAGCT
TGGCGTAATCATGGTCATAGCTGTTTCCTGTGTGAAATTGTTATCCGCTCACAATTCCACACAACATACG
AGCCGGAAGCATAAAGTGTAAAGCCTGGGGTGCCTAATGAGTGAGCTAACTCACATTAATTGCGTTGCGC
TCACTGCCCGCTTTCCAGTCGGGAAACCTGTCGTGCCAGCTGCATTAATGAATCGGCCAACGCGCGGGGA
GAGGCGGTTTGCGTATTGGGCGCTCTTCCGCTTCCTCGCTCACTGACTCGCTGCGCTCGGTCGTTCGGCT
GCGGCGAGCGGTATCAGCTCACTCAAAGGCGGTAATACGGTTATCCACAGAATCAGGGGATAACGCAGGA
AAGAACATGTGAGCAAAAGGCCAGCAAAAGGCCAGGAACCGTAAAAAGGCCGCGTTGCTGGCGTTTTTCC
ATAGGCTCCGCCCCCCTGACGAGCATCACAAAAATCGACGCTCAAGTCAGAGGTGGCGAAACCCGACAGG
ACTATAAAGATACCAGGCGTTTCCCCCTGGAAGCTCCCTCGTGCGCTCTCCTGTTCCGACCCTGCCGCTT
ACCGGATACCTGTCCGCCTTTCTCCCTTCGGGAAGCGTGGCGCTTTCTCATAGCTCACGCTGTAGGTATC
TCAGTTCGGTGTAGGTCGTTCGCTCCAAGCTGGGCTGTGTGCACGAACCCCCCGTTCAGCCCGACCGCTG
CGCCTTATCCGGTAACTATCGTCTTGAGTCCAACCCGGTAAGACACGACTTATCGCCACTGGCAGCAGCC
ACTGGTAACAGGATTAGCAGAGCGAGGTATGTAGGCGGTGCTACAGAGTTCTTGAAGTGGTGGCCTAACT
ACGGCTACACTAGAAGGACAGTATTTGGTATCTGCGCTCTGCTGAAGCCAGTTACCTTCGGAAAAAGAGT
TGGTAGCTCTTGATCCGGCAAACAAACCACCGCTGGTAGCGGTGGTTTTTTTGTTTGCAAGCAGCAGATT
ACGCGCAGAAAAAAAGGATCTCAAGAAGATCCTTTGATCTTTTCTACGGGGTCTGACGCTCAGTGGAACG
AAAACTCACGTTAAGGGATTTTGGTCATGAGATTATCAAAAAGGATCTTCACCTAGATCCTTTTAAATTA
AAAATGAAGTTTTAAATCAATCTAAAGTATATATGAGTAAACTTGGTCTGACAGTTACCAATGCTTAATC
AGTGAGGCACCTATCTCAGCGATCTGTCTATTTCGTTCATCCATAGTTGCCTGACTCCCCGTCGTGTAGA
TAACTACGATACGGGAGGGCTTACCATCTGGCCCCAGTGCTGCAATGATACCGCGAGACCCACGCTCACC
GGCTCCAGATTTATCAGCAATAAACCAGCCAGCCGGAAGGGCCGAGCGCAGAAGTGGTCCTGCAACTTTA
TCCGCCTCCATCCAGTCTATTAATTGTTGCCGGGAAGCTAGAGTAAGTAGTTCGCCAGTTAATAGTTTGC
GCAACGTTGTTGCCATTGCTACAGGCATCGTGGTGTCACGCTCGTCGTTTGGTATGGCTTCATTCAGCTC
CGGTTCCCAACGATCAAGGCGAGTTACATGATCCCCCATGTTGTGCAAAAAAGCGGTTAGCTCCTTCGGT
CCTCCGATCGTTGTCAGAAGTAAGTTGGCCGCAGTGTTATCACTCATGGTTATGGCAGCACTGCATAATT
CTCTTACTGTCATGCCATCCGTAAGATGCTTTTCTGTGACTGGTGAGTACTCAACCAAGTCATTCTGAGA
ATAGTGTATGCGGCGACCGAGTTGCTCTTGCCCGGCGTCAATACGGGATAATACCGCGCCACATAGCAGA
ACTTTAAAAGTGCTCATCATTGGAAAACGTTCTTCGGGGCGAAAACTCTCAAGGATCTTACCGCTGTTGA
GATCCAGTTCGATGTAACCCACTCGTGCACCCAACTGATCTTCAGCATCTTTTACTTTCACCAGCGTTTC
TGGGTGAGCAAAAACAGGAAGGCAAAATGCCGCAAAAAAGGGAATAAGGGCGACACGGAAATGTTGAATA
CTCATACTCTTCCTTTTTCAATATTATTGAAGCATTTATCAGGGTTATTGTCTCATGAGCGGATACATAT
TTGAATGTATTTAGAAAAATAAACAAATAGGGGTTCCGCGCACATTTCCCCGAAAAGTGCCACCTG
[124 nt withheld, positions 5877-6000]
C
[91 nt withheld, positions 6002-6092]
A
[49 nt withheld, positions 6094-6142]
CCTTTGACGTTGGAGTCCACGTTCTTT
[37 nt withheld, positions 6170-6206]
ACCCTATCTCGGTCTATTCTTTTGATTTATAAGGGATTTTGCCGATTTCGGCCTATTGGTTAAAAAATGA
GCTGATTTAACAAAAATTTAACGCGAATTTTAACAAAATATTAACGCTTACAATTTCCATTCGCCATTCA
GGCTGCGCAACTGTTGGGAAGGGCGATCGGTGCGGGCCTCTTCGCTATTACGCCAGCTGGCGAAAGGGGG
ATGTGCTGCAAGGCGATTAAGTTGGGTAACGCCAGGGTTTTCCCAGTCACGACGTTGTAAAACGACGGCC
AGTGAATTGTAATACGACTCACTATAGGGCGAATTGGGTACGTACCGGGCCCCTAGTATGTATGTAAGTT
AATAAAACCCATTTTTGCGGAAAGTAGATAAAAAAAACATTTTTTTTTTTTACTGCACTGGATATCATTG
AACTTATCTGATCAGTTTTAAATTTACTTCGATCCAAGGGTATTTGATGTACCAGGTTCTTTCGATTACC
TCTCACTCAAAATGACATTCCACTCAAAGTCAGCGCTGTTTGCCTCCTTCTCTGTCCACAGAAATATCGC
CGTCTCTTTCGCCGCTGCGTCCGCTATCTCTTTCGCCACCGTTTGTAGCGTTACGTAGCGTCAATGTCCG
CCTTCAGTTGCATTTTGTCAGCGGTTTCGTGACGAAGCTCCAAGCGGTTTACGCCATCAATTAAACACAA
AGTGCTGTGCCAAAACTCCTCTCGCTTCTTATTTTTGTTTGTTTTTTGAGTGATTGGGGTGGTGATTGGT
TTTGGGTGGGTAAGCAGGGGAAAGTGTGAAAAATCCCGGCAATGGGCCAAGAGGATCAGGAGCTATTAAT
TCGCGGAGGCAGCAAACACCCATCTGCCGAGCATCTGAACAATGTGAGTAGTACATGTGCATACATCTTA
AGTTCACTTGATCTATAGGAACTGCGATTGCAACATCAAATTGTCTGCGGCGTGAGAACTGCGACCCACA
AAAATCCCAAACCGCAATTGCACAAACAAATAGTGACACGAAACAGATTATTCTGGTAGCTGTTCTCGCT
ATATAAGACAATTTTTGAGATCATATCATGATCAAGACATCTAAAGGCATTCATTTTCGACTATATTCTT
TTTTACAAAAAATATAACAACCAGATATTTTAAGCTGATCCTAGATGCACAAAAAATAAATAAAAGTATA
AACCTACTTCGTAGGATACTTCGGGGTACTTTTTGTTCGGGGTTAGATGAGCATAACGCTTGTAGTTGAT
ATTTGAGATCCCCTATCATTGCAGGGTGACAGCGGAGCGGCTTCGCAGAGCTGCATTAACCAGGGCTTCG
GGCAGGCCAAAAACTACGGCACGCTCCGGCCACCCAGTCCGCCGGAGGACTCCGGTTCAGGGAGCGGCCA
ACTAGCCGAGAACCTCACCTATGCCTGGCACAATATGGACATCTTTGGGGCGGTCAATCAGCCGGGCTCC
GGATGGCGGCAGCTGGTCAACCGGACACGCGGACTATTCTGCAACGAGCGACACATACCGGCGCCCAGGA
AACATTTGCTCAAGAACGGTGAGTTTCTATTCGCAGTCGGCTGATCTGTGTGAAATCTTAATAAAGGGTC
CAATTACCAATTTGAAACTCAGTTTGCGGCGTGGCCTATCCGGGCGAACTTTTGGCCGTGATGGGCAGTT
CCGGTGCCGGAAAGACGACCCTGCTGAATGCCCTTGCCTTTCGATCGCCGCAGGGCATCCAAGTATCGCC
ATCCGGGATGCGACTGCTCAATGGCCAACCTGTGGACGCCAAGGAGATGCAGGCCAGGTGCGCCTATGTC
CAGCAGGATGACCTCTTTATCGGCTCCCTAACGGCCAGGGAACACCTGATTTTCCAGGCCATGGTGCGGA
TGCCACGACATCTGACCTATCGGCAGCGAGTGGCCCGCGTGGATCAGGTGATCCAGGAGCTTTCGCTCAG
CAAATGTCAGCACACGATCATCGGTGTGCCCGGCAGGGTGAAAGGTCTGTCCGGCGGAGAAAGGAAGCGT
CTGGCATTCGCCTCCGAGGCACTAACCGATCCGCCGCTTCTGATCTGCGATGAGCCCACCTCCGGACTGG
ACTCATTTACCGCCCACAGCGTCGTCCAGGTGCTGAAGAAGCTGTCGCAGAAGGGCAAGACCGTCATCCT
GACCATTCATCAGCCGTCTTCCGAGCTGTTTGAGCTCTTTGACAAGATCCTTCTGATGGCCGAGGGCAGG
GTAGCTTTCTTGGGCACTCCCAGCGAAGCCGTCGACTTCTTTTCCTAGTGAGTTCGATGTGTTTATTAAG
GGTATCTAGCATTACATTACATCTCAACTCCTATCCAGCGTGGGTGCCCAGTGTCCTACCAACTACAATC
CGGCGGACTTTTACGTACAGGTGTTGGCCGTTGTGCCCGGACGGGAGATCGAGTCCCGTGATCGGATCGC
CAAGATATGCGACAATTTTGCTATTAGCAAAGTAGCCCGGGATATGGAGCAGTTGTTGGCCACCAAAAAT
TTGGAGAAGCCACTGGAGCAGCCGGAGAATGGGTACACCTACAAGGCCACCTGGTTCATGCAGTTCCGGG
CGGTCCTGTGGCGATCCTGGCTGTCGGTGCTCAAGGAACCACTCCTCGTAAAAGTGCGACTTATTCAGAC
AACGGTGAGTGGTTCCAGTGGAAACAAATGATATAACGCTTACAATTCTTGGAAACAAATTCGCTAGATT
TTAGTTAGAATTGCCTGATTCCACACCCTTCTTAGTTTTTTTCAATGAGATGTATAGTTTATAGTTTTGC
AGAAAATAAATAAATTTCATTTAACTCGCGAACATGTTGAAGATATGAATATTAATGAGATGCGAGTAAC
ATTTTAATTTGCAGATGGTTGCCATCTTGATTGGCCTCATCTTTTTGGGCCAACAACTCACGCAAGTGGG
CGTGATGAATATCAACGGAGCCATCTTCCTCTTCCTGACCAACATGACCTTTCAAAACGTCTTTGCCACG
ATAAATGTAAGTCTTGTTTAGAATACATTTGCATATTAATAATTTACTAACTTTCTAATGAATCGATTCG
ATTTAGGTGTTCACCTCAGAGCTGCCAGTTTTTATGAGGGAGGCCCGAAGTCGACTTTATCGCTGTGACA
CATACTTTCTGGGCAAAACGATTGCCGAATTACCGCTTTTTCTCACAGTGCCACTGGTCTTCACGGCGAT
TGCCTATCCGATGATCGGACTGCGGGCCGGAGTGCTGCACTTCTTCAACTGCCTGGCGCTGGTCACTCTG
GTGGCCAATGTGTCAACGTCCTTCGGATATCTAATATCCTGCGCCAGCTCCTCGACCTCGATGGCGCTGT
CTGTGGGTCCGCCGGTTATCATACCATTCCTGCTCTTTGGCGGCTTCTTCTTGAACTCGGGCTCGGTGCC
AGTATACCTCAAATGGTTGTCGTACCTCTCATGGTTCCGTTACGCCAACGAGGGTCTGCTGATTAACCAA
TGGGCGGACGTGGAGCCGGGCGAAATTAGCTGCACATCGTCGAACACCACGTGCCCCAGTTCGGGCAAGG
TCATCCTGGAGACGCTTAACTTCTCCGCCGCCGATCTGCCGCTGGACTACGTGGGTCTGGCCATTCTCAT
CGTGAGCTTCCGGGTGCTCGCATATCTGGCTCTAAGACTTCGGGCCCGACGCAAGGAGTAGCCGACATAT
ATCCGAAATAACTGCTTGTTTTTTTTTTTTACCATTATTACCATCGTGTTTACTGTTTATTGCCCCCTCA
AAAAGCTAATGTAATTATATTTGTGCCAATAAAAACAAGATATGACCTATAGAATACAAGTATTTCCCCT
TCGAACATCCCCACAAGTAGACTTTGGATTTGTCTTCTAACCAAAAGACTTACACACCTGCATACCTTAC
ATCAAAAACTCGTTTATCGCTACATAAAACACCGGGATATATTTTTTATATACATACTTTTCAAATCGCG
CGCCCTCTTCATAATTCACCTCCACCACACCACGTTTCGTAGTTGCTCTTTCGCTGTCTCCCACCCGCTC
TCCGCAACACATTCACCTTTTGTTCGACGACCTTGGAGCGACTGTCGTTAGTTCCGCGCGATTCGGTTCG
CTCAAATGGTTCCGAGTGGTTCATTTCGTCTCAATAGAAATTAGTAATAAATATTTGTATGTACAATTTA
TTTGCTCCAATATATTTGTATATATTTCCCTCACAGCTATATTTATTCTAATTTAATATTATGACTTTTT
AAGGTAATTTTTTGTGACCTGTTCGGAGTGATTAGCGTTACAATTTGAACTGAAAGTGACATCCAGTGTT
TGTTCCTTGTGTAGATGCATCTCAAAAAAATGGTGGGCATAATAGTGTTGTTTATATATATCAAAAATAA
CAACTATAATAATAAGAATACATTTAATTTAGAAAATGCTTGGATTTCACTGGAACTAG
