>Addgene plasmid #71806 | p-attB-FL.hsp70P-Dam[4-HT-intein@L127C]Myc[closed] | addgene partial sequence | sequence record 136287 | pCasper-hs 5'-GCAACTACTGAAATCTGCCAAG-3'
ATTCAACATGAAGAAAAATCGCGCTTTTTTGAAGTGGGCAGGGGGCAAGTATCCCCTGCTTGATGATATT
AAACGGCATTTGCCCAAGGGCGAATGTCTGGTTGAGCCTTTTGTAGGTGCCGGGTCGGTGTTTCTCAACA
CCGACTTTTCTCGTTATATCCTTGCCGATATCAATAGCGACCTGATCAGTCTCTATAACATTGTGAAGAT
GCGTACTGATGAGTACGTACAGGCCGCACGCGAGCTGTTTGTTCCCGAAACAAATTGCGCCGAGGTTTAC
TATCAGTTCCGCGAAGAGTTCAACAAAAGCCAGGATCCGTTCCGTCGGGCGGTACTGTTTTTATATTTGA
ACCGCTACGGTTACAACGGCCTGTGTCGTTACAATTGCCTTGCCGAGGGTACCCGAATCTTCGATCCGGT
CACTGGTACAACGCATCGCATCGAGGATGTTGTCGATGGGCGCAAGCCTATTCATGTCGTGGCTGTTGCC
AAGGACGGAACGCTGCTCGCGCGGCCCGTGGTGTCCTGGTTCGACCAGGGAACGCGGGATGTGATCGGGT
TGCGGATCGCCGGTGGCGCCATCGTGTGGGCGACACCCGATCACAAGGTGCTGACAGAGTACGGCTGGCG
TGCCGCCGGGGAACTCCGCAAGGGAGACAGGGTGGCCGGACCGGGTGGTTCTGGTAACAGCCTGGCCTTG
TCCCTGACGGCCGACCAGATGGTCAGTGCCTTGTTGGATGCTGAGCCC
