>Addgene plasmid #71806 | p-attB-FL.hsp70P-Dam[4-HT-intein@L127C]Myc[closed] | addgene partial sequence | sequence record 136348 | attB-R 5'-gtcgacatgcccgccgtgaccg-3'
CCGCCGACGCCGTCGCACGTCCCGTGCTCACCGTGACCACCGCGCCCAGCGGTTTCGAGGGCGAGGGCTT
CCCGGTGCGCCGCGCGTTCGCCGGGATCAACTACCGCCACCTCGACCCGTTCATCATGATGGACCAGATG
GGTGAGGTGGAGTACGCGCCCGGGGAGCCCAAGGGCACGCCCTGGCACCCGCACCGCGGCTTCGAGACCG
TGACCTACATCGTCGACACTAGTGGATCCAGACATGATAAGATACATTGATGAGTTTGGACAAACCACAA
CTAGAATGCAGTGAAAAAAATGCTTTATTTGTGAAATTTGTGATGCTATTGCTTTATTTGTAACCATTAT
AAGCTGCAATAAACAAGTTAACAACAACAATTGCATTCATTTTATGTTTCAGGTTCAGGGGGAGGTGTGG
GAGGTTTTTTAAAGCAAGTAAAACCTCTACAAATGTGGTATGGCTGATTATGATCTCTAGTCAAGGCACT
ATACATCAAATATTTTTCCATAATTTTCTTGTATAGCAGTGCAGCTTTTTCCTTTGTGGTGTAAATAGCA
AAGCAAGCAAGAGTTCTATTACTAAACACAGCATGACTCAAAAAACTTAGCAATTCTGAAGGAAAGTCCT
TGGGGTCTTCTACCTTTCTCTTCTTTTTTGGAGGAGTAGAATGTTGAGAGTCAGCAGTAGCCTCATCATC
ACTAGATGGCATTTCTTCTGAGCAAAACAGGTTTTCCTCATTAAAGGCATTCCACCACTGCTCCCATTCA
TCAGTTCCATAG
